>Addgene plasmid #153796 | pGBW-m4252878 | addgene full sequence | sequence record 301684 | Ginkgo NGS Result
GTCTGACGCTCAGTGGAACGAAAACTCACGTTAAGGGATTTTGGTCATGAGATTATCAAAAAGGATCTTC
ACCTAGATCCTTTTAAATTAAAAATGAAGTTTTAAATCAATCTAAAGTATATATGAGTAAACTTGGTCTG
ACAGTTACCAATGCTTAATCAGTGAGGCACCTATCTCAGCGATCTGTCTATTTCGTTCATCCATAGTTGC
ATTTAAATTTCCGAACTCTCCAAGGCCCTCGTCGGAAAATCTTCAAACCTTTCGTCCGATCCATCTTGCA
GGCTACCTCTCGAACGAACTATCGCAAGTCTCTTGGCCGGCCTTGCGCCTTGGCTATTGCTTGGCAGCGC
CTATCGCCAGGTATTACTCCAATCCCGAATATCCGAGATCGGGATCACCCGAGAGAAGTTCAACCTACAT
CCTCAATCCCGATCTATCCGAGATCCGAGGAATATCGAAATCGGGGCGCGCCTGGCCTCCGCGCCGGGTT
TTGGCGCCTCCCGCGGGCGCCCCCCTCGTCACGGCGAGCGCTGCCACGTCAGACGAAGGGCGCAGGAGCG
TCCTGATCCTTCCGCCCGGACGCTCAGGACAGCGGCCCGCTGCTCATAAGACTCGGCCTTAGAACCCCAG
TATCAGCAGAAGGACATTTTAGGACGGGACTTGGGTGACTCTAGGGCACTGGTTTTCTTTCCAGAGAGCG
GAACAGGCGAGGAAAAGTAGTCCCTTCTCGGCGATTCTGCGGAGGGATCTCCGTGGGGCGGTGAACGCCG
ATGATTATATAAGGACGCGCCGGGTGTGGCACAGCTAGTTCCGTCGCAGCCGGGATTTGGGTCGCGGTTC
TTGTTTGTGGATCGCTGTGATCGTCACTTGGTGAGTAGCGGGCTGCTGGGCTGGCCGGGGCTTTCGTGGC
CGCCGGGCCGCTCGGTGGGACGGAAGCGTGTGGAGAGACCGCCAAGGGCTGTAGTCTGGGTCCGCGAGCA
AGGTTGCCCTGAACTGGGGGTTGGGGGGAGCGCAGCAAAATGGCGGCTGTTCCCGAGTCTTGAATGGAAG
ACGCTTGTGAGGCGGGCTGTGAGGTCGTTGAAACAAGGTGGGGGGCATGGTGGGCGGCAAGAACCCAAGG
TCTTGAGCCCTTCGCTAATGCGGGAAAGCTCTTATTCGGGTGAGATGGGCTGGGCACCATCTGGGGACCC
TGACGTGAAGTTTGTCACTGACTGGAGAACTCGGTTTGTCGTCTGTTGCGGGGGCGGCAGTTATGGCGGT
GCCGTTGGGCAGTGCACCCGTACCTTTGGGAGCGCGCGCCCTCGTCGTGTCGTGACGTCACCCGTTCTGT
TGGCTTATAATGCAGGGTGGGGCCACCAGCCGGTAGGTGTGCGGTAGGCTTTTCTCCGTCGCAGGACGCA
GGGTTCGGGCCTAGGGTAGGCTCTCCTGAATCGACAGGCGCCGGACCTCTGGTGAGGGGAGGGATAAGTG
AGGCGTCAGTTTCTTTGGTCGGTTTTATGTACCTATCTTCTTAAGTAGCTGAAGCTCCGGTTTTGAACTA
TGCGCTCGGGGTTGGCGAGTGTGTTTTGTGAAGTTTTTTAGGCACCTTTTGAAATGTAATCATTTGGGTC
AATATGTAATTTTCAGTGTTAGACTTGTAAATTGTCCGCTAAATTCTGGCCGTTTTTGGCTTTTTTGTTA
GACAACATGGGTAAAAAGCCTGAACTCACCGCGACGTCTGTCGAGAAGTTTCTGATCGAAAAGTTCGACA
GCGTCTCCGACCTGATGCAGCTCTCGGAGGGCGAAGAATCTCGTGCTTTCAGCTTCGATGTAGGAGGGCG
TGGATATGTCCTGCGGGTAAATAGCTGCGCCGATGGTTTCTACAAAGATCGTTATGTTTATCGGCACTTT
GCATCCGCCGCGCTCCCGATTCCGGAAGTGCTTGACATTGGGGAGTTCAGCGAGAGCCTGACCTATTGCA
TCTCCCGCCGTGCACAGGGTGTCACGTTGCAAGACCTGCCTGAAACCGAACTGCCCGCTGTTCTGCAGCC
GGTCGCGGAGGCAATGGATGCCATCGCTGCCGCCGATCTTAGCCAGACGAGCGGGTTCGGCCCATTCGGA
CCGCAAGGAATCGGTCAATACACTACATGGCGTGATTTCATATGCGCGATTGCTGATCCCCATGTGTATC
ACTGGCAAACTGTGATGGACGACACCGTCAGTGCGTCCGTCGCGCAGGCTCTCGATGAGCTGATGCTTTG
GGCCGAGGACTGCCCCGAAGTCCGGCACCTCGTGCACGCGGATTTCGGCTCCAACAATGTCCTGACGGAC
AATGGCCGCATAACAGCGGTCATTGACTGGAGCGAGGCGATGTTCGGGGATTCCCAATACGAGGTCGCCA
ACATCTTCTTCTGGAGGCCGTGGTTGGCTTGTATGGAGCAGCAGACGCGCTACTTCGAGCGGAGGCATCC
GGAGCTTGCAGGATCGCCCCGGCTCCGGGCGTATATGCTCCGCATTGGTCTTGACCAACTCTATCAGAGC
TTGGTTGACGGCAATTTCGATGATGCAGCTTGGGCGCAGGGTCGATGCGACGCAATCGTCCGATCCGGAG
CCGGGACTGTCGGGCGTACACAAATCGCCCGCAGAAGCGCCGCCGTCTGGACCGATGGCTGTGTAGAAGT
ACTCGCCGATAGTGGAAACCGACGCCCCAGCACTCGTCCGAGGGCAAAGGAATAAGCTAGTATGTAAGCC
TAGTCTTAGATAATAAAATCGCTATCCATCGAAGATGGATGTGTGTTGGTTTTTTGTGTGTGTAACGCTA
GGCGCGCCTGGTGTACCGAGAACGATCCTCTCAGTGCGAGTCTCGACGATCCATATCGTTGCTTGGCAGT
CAGCCAGTCGGAATCCAGCTTGGGACCCAGGAAGTCCAATCGTCAGATATTGTACTCAAGCCTGGTCACG
GCAGCGTACCGATCTGTTTAAACCTAGATATTGATAGTCTGATCGGTCAACGTATAATCGAGTCCTAGCT
TTTGCAAACATCTATCAAGAGACAGGATCAGCAGGAGGCTTTCGCATGAGTATTCAACATTTCCGTGTCG
CCCTTATTCCCTTTTTTGCGGCATTTTGCCTTCCTGTTTTTGCTCACCCAGAAACGCTGGTGAAAGTAAA
AGATGCTGAAGATCAGTTGGGTGCGCGAGTGGGTTACATCGAACTGGATCTCAACAGCGGTAAGATCCTT
GAGAGTTTTCGCCCCGAAGAACGCTTTCCAATGATGAGCACTTTTAAAGTTCTGCTATGTGGCGCGGTAT
TATCCCGTATTGACGCCGGGCAAGAGCAACTCGGTCGCCGCATACACTATTCTCAGAATGACTTGGTTGA
GTATTCACCAGTCACAGAAAAGCATCTTACGGATGGCATGACAGTAAGAGAATTATGCAGTGCTGCCATA
ACCATGAGTGATAACACTGCGGCCAACTTACTTCTGACAACGATTGGAGGACCGAAGGAGCTAACCGCTT
TTTTGCACAACATGGGGGATCATGTAACTCGCCTTGATCGTTGGGAACCGGAGCTGAATGAAGCCATACC
AAACGACGAGCGTGACACCACGATGCCTGTAGCAATGGCAACAACCTTGCGTAAACTATTAACTGGCGAA
CTACTTACTCTAGCTTCCCGGCAACAGTTGATAGACTGGATGGAGGCGGATAAAGTTGCAGGACCACTTC
TGCGCTCGGCCCTTCCGGCTGGCTGGTTTATTGCTGATAAATCTGGAGCCGGTGAGCGTGGGTCTCGCGG
TATCATTGCAGCACTGGGGCCAGATGGTAAGCCCTCCCGTATCGTAGTTATCTACACGACGGGGAGTCAG
GCAACTATGGATGAACGAAATAGACAGATCGCTGAGATAGGTGCCTCACTGATTAAGCATTGGTAACCGA
TTCTAGGTGCATTGGCGCAGAAAAAAATGCCTGATGCGACGCTGCGCGTCTTATACTCCCACATATGCCA
GATTCAGCAACGGATACGGCTTCCCCAACTTGCCCACTTCCATACGTGTCCTCCTTACCAGAAATTTATC
CTTAAGATCCCGAATCGTTTAAACTCGACTCTGGCTCTATCGAATCTCCGTCGTTTCGAGCTTACGCGAA
CAGCCGTGGCGCTCATTTGCTCGTCGGGCATCGAATCTCGTCAGCTATCGTCAGCTTACCTTTTTGGCAG
CGATCGCGGCTCCCGACATCTTGGACCATTAGCTCCACAGGTATCTTCTTCCCTCTAGTGGTCATAACAG
CAGCTTCAGCTACCTCTCAATTCAAAAAACCCCTCAAGACCCGTTTAGAGGCCCCAAGGGGTTATGCTAT
CAATCGTTGCGTTACACACACAAAAAACCAACACACATCCATCTTCGATGGATAGCGATTTTATTATCTA
ACTGCTGATCGAGTGTAGCCAGATCTAGTAATCAATTACGGGGTCATTAGTTCATAGCCCATATATGGAG
TTCCGCGTTACATAACTTACGGTAAATGGCCCGCCTGGCTGACCGCCCAACGACCCCCGCCCATTGACGT
CAATAATGACGTATGTTCCCATAGTAACGCCAATAGGGACTTTCCATTGACGTCAATGGGTGGAGTATTT
ACGGTAAACTGCCCACTTGGCAGTACATCAAGTGTATCATATGCCAAGTACGCCCCCTATTGACGTCAAT
GACGGTAAATGGCCCGCCTGGCATTATGCCCAGTACATGACCTTATGGGACTTTCCTACTTGGCAGTACA
TCTACGTATTAGTCATCGCTATTACCATGCTGATGCGGTTTTGGCAGTACATCAATGGGCGTGGATAGCG
GTTTGACTCACGGGGATTTCCAAGTCTCCACCCCATTGACGTCAATGGGAGTTTGTTTTGGCACCAAAAT
CAACGGGACTTTCCAAAATGTCGTAACAACTCCGCCCCATTGACGCAAATGGGCGGTAGGCGTGTACGGT
GGGAGGTCTATATAAGCAGAGCTGGTTTAGTGAACCGTCAGATCAGATCTTTGTCGATCCTACCATCCAC
TCGACACACCCGCCAGCGGCCGCCACCATGATTGAACTTTCATTAATTGACTTCTATTTGTGCTTTTTAG
CCTTTCTGCTATTCCTTGTTTTAATTATGCTTATTATCTTTTGGTTCTCACTTGAACTGCAAGATCATAA
TGAAACTTGTCACGCCGAAAACCTTTACTTTCAGTCGATGAGTGACAAAATCATTCATCTAACCGATGAC
TCCTTTGATACAGACGTGTTGAAGGCCGATGGTGCGATACTGGTAGATTTCTGGGCTGAATGGTGTGGCC
CGTGCAAGATGATCGCACCCATTCTGGACGAGATCGCCGACGAGTATCAAGGAAAATTAACTGTCGCTAA
GCTTAATATAGATCAGAACCCAGGGACGGCACCTAAATACGGCATCAGGGGAATACCTACCCTCCTGCTC
TTTAAGAATGGGGAAGTTGCCGCGACAAAAGTGGGAGCCCTGTCTAAGGGCCAGCTAAAAGAGTTCTTGG
ACGCTAACCTGGCAGGTTCAGGCTCGGGGCACATGCACCATCACCATCACCATAGCAGCGGGCTCGTGCC
ACGCGGCTAAGGATCCGCAGGCCTCTGCTAGCTTGACTGACTGAGATACAGCGTACCTTCAGCTCACAGA
CATGATAAGATACATTGATGAGTTTGGACAAACCACAACTAGAATGCAGTGAAAAAAATGCTTTATTTGT
GAAATTTGTGATGCTATTGCTTTATTTGTAACCATTATAAGCTGCAATAAACAAGTTAACAACAACAATT
GCATTCATTTTATGTTTCAGGTTCAGGGGGAGGTGTGGGAGGTTTTTTAAAGCAAGTAAAACCTCTACAA
ATGTGGTATTGGCCCATCTCTATCGGTATCGTAGCATAACCCCTTGGGGCCTCTAAACGGGTCTTGAGGG
GTTTTTTGTGCCCCTCGGGCCGGATTGCTATCTACCGGCATTGGCGCAGAAAAAAATGCCTGATGCGACG
CTGCGCGTCTTATACTCCCACATATGCCAGATTCAGCAACGGATACGGCTTCCCCAACTTGCCCACTTCC
ATACGTGTCCTCCTTACCAGAAATTTATCCTTAAGGTCGTCAGCTATCCTGCAGGCGATCTCTCGATTTC
GATCAAGACATTCCTTTAATGGTCTTTTCTGGACACCACTAGGGGTCAGAAGTAGTTCATCAAACTTTCT
TCCCTCCCTAATCTCATTGGTTACCTTGGGCTATCGAAACTTAATTAACCAGTCAAGTCAGCTACTTGGC
GAGATCGACTTGTCTGGGTTTCGACTACGCTCAGAATTGCGTCAGTCAAGTTCGATCTGGTCCTTGCTAT
TGCACCCGTTCTCCGATTACGAGTTTCATTTAAATCATGTGAGCAAAAGGCCAGCAAAAGGCCAGGAACC
GTAAAAAGGCCGCGTTGCTGGCGTTTTTCCATAGGCTCCGCCCCCCTGACGAGCATCACAAAAATCGACG
CTCAAGTCAGAGGTGGCGAAACCCGACAGGACTATAAAGATACCAGGCGTTTCCCCCTGGAAGCTCCCTC
GTGCGCTCTCCTGTTCCGACCCTGCCGCTTACCGGATACCTGTCCGCCTTTCTCCCTTCGGGAAGCGTGG
CGCTTTCTCATAGCTCACGCTGTAGGTATCTCAGTTCGGTGTAGGTCGTTCGCTCCAAGCTGGGCTGTGT
GCACGAACCCCCCGTTCAGCCCGACCGCTGCGCCTTATCCGGTAACTATCGTCTTGAGTCCAACCCGGTA
AGACACGACTTATCGCCACTGGCAGCAGCCACTGGTAACAGGATTAGCAGAGCGAGGTATGTAGGCGGTG
CTACAGAGTTCTTGAAGTGGTGGCCTAACTACGGCTACACTAGAAGAACAGTATTTGGTATCTGCGCTCT
GCTGAAGCCAGTTACCTTCGGAAAAAGAGTTGGTAGCTCTTGATCCGGCAAACAAACCACCGCTGGTAGC
GGTGGTTTTTTTGTTTGCAAGCAGCAGATTACGCGCAGAAAAAAAGGATCTCAAGAAGATCCTTTGATCT
TTTCTACGGG
Features (pLannotate 1.2.2; 21 found; start..end, strand, type, name):
    146..210     -  CDS            bla(M) (fragment): β-lactamase lacking the signal sequence; bla(M); allows cytosolic expression of β-lactamase
    474..1683    +  promoter       UbC promoter: human ubiquitin C promoter
   1693..2714    +  CDS            HygR (fragment): hygromycin B phosphotransferase confers resistance to hygromycin
   2742..2790    +  polyA_signal   poly(A) signal: synthetic polyadenylation signal
   3056..3916    +  CDS            AmpR: β-lactamase; bla; confers resistance to ampicillin, carbenicillin, and related antibiotics
   3929..4065    +  terminator     rrnG terminator: transcription terminator from the E. coli ribosomal RNA rrnG operon (Albrechtsen et al., 1991)
   4217..4288    +  misc_feature   5' β-globin insulator: insulator upstream of the human β-globin locus (Farrell et al., 2002)
   4293..4339    -  terminator     T7 terminator: transcription terminator for bacteriophage T7 RNA polymerase
   4357..4405    -  polyA_signal   poly(A) signal: synthetic polyadenylation signal
   4486..4789    +  enhancer       CMV enhancer: human cytomegalovirus immediate early enhancer
   4862..4879    -  promoter       CMV promoter (fragment): human cytomegalovirus (CMV) immediate early promoter
   4942..4993    +  promoter       CMVd2 promoter: truncated human cytomegalovirus (CMV) immediate early promoter that yields moderately reduced expression relative to the full-length promoter
   5068..5196    +  CDS            NS7B_SARS2: Experimental evidence at protein level: Swiss-Prot protein existence level 1. From Severe acute respiratory syndrome coronavirus 2 (2019-nCoV) (SARS-CoV-2).
   5218..5544    +  CDS            trxA: THIO_ECO57 - Experimental evidence at protein level: Swiss-Prot protein existence level 1. Participates in various redox reactions through the reversible oxidation of its active center dithiol to a disulfide and catalyzes dithiol-disulfide exchange reactions. From Escherichia coli O157:H7.
   5566..5583    +  CDS            6xHis: 6xHis affinity tag
   5676..5797    -  polyA_signal   SV40 poly(A) signal: SV40 polyadenylation signal
   5820..5889    -  CDS            large T antigen (fragment): large T antigen from SV40 (simian virus 40)
   5912..5958    +  terminator     T7 terminator: transcription terminator for bacteriophage T7 RNA polymerase
   5988..6124    +  terminator     rrnG terminator: transcription terminator from the E. coli ribosomal RNA rrnG operon (Albrechtsen et al., 1991)
   6169..6240    +  misc_feature   3' β-globin insulator: insulator downstream of the human β-globin locus (Farrell et al., 2002)
   6466..7054    -  rep_origin     ori: high-copy-number ColE1/pMB1/pBR322/pUC origin of replication
