[The description below was written by a language model from this plasmid's Addgene catalogue record and pLannotate feature annotations shown in this document.]
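Description:
pGBW-m4252878 is a mammalian expression plasmid encoding the wild-type ORF7b accessory protein of SARS-CoV-2, built on a pTwist_CMV_Hygro_6 backbone from which an AarI site was removed. In E. coli it replicates as a high-copy plasmid from a ColE1/pUC-type origin and is selected through the AmpR β-lactamase gene. For selection in mammalian cells it carries a separate cassette in which the human ubiquitin C promoter drives hygromycin B phosphotransferase, followed by a synthetic polyadenylation signal.

The payload is a CMV enhancer/promoter unit driving the short ORF7b coding sequence. The automated annotation splits the promoter region into an enhancer and partial or truncated CMV promoter matches. Downstream of ORF7b the feature table shows E. coli thioredoxin (trxA) followed by a 6xHis tag. This agrees with the catalogue description of a C-terminal, backbone-encoded TRX fusion that can be removed with TEV protease. The TEV site itself is not annotated as a separate feature, and the His tag is not mentioned in the catalogue fields. An SV40 polyadenylation signal lies after the cassette, although it is annotated on the opposite strand. The expression unit is flanked by β-globin insulator elements and by bacterial rrnG and T7 terminators, which would be expected to shield it from transcriptional read-through and neighbouring regulatory influences.

The full sequence record of about 7.1 kb is somewhat larger than the sum of the listed backbone and insert sizes. The stated purpose is expression of ORF7b in mammalian cells. The thioredoxin and His tags would suit solubility enhancement, detection or affinity purification of this small viral protein, and hygromycin selection would allow enrichment of stably transfected cells.
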