Addgene plasmid #153796: pGBW-m4252878
Purpose: Mammalian expression plasmid for SARS-CoV-2 ORF7b
Depositing lab: Ginkgo Bioworks & Benjie Chen. Depositing organization: Ginkgo Bioworks.
Backbone
  Vector backbone: pTwist_CMV_Hygro_6 with AarI site removed
  Backbone size w/o insert (bp): 6525
  Vector type: Mammalian Expression
  Selectable markers: Hygromycin
Growth in bacteria
  Bacterial resistance: Ampicillin, 100 μg/mL
  Growth temperature: 37°C
  Growth strain: DH5alpha
  Copy number: High Copy
Gene/Insert
  Gene/Insert name: SARS-CoV-2 ORF7b
  Species: Severe acute respiratory syndrome coronavirus 2
  Insert size (bp): 125
  Mutation: wt
  Entrez Gene: ORF7b (a.k.a. GU280_gp08)
  Promoter: CMV
  Tag / fusion protein: Cleavable TEV;TRX (C terminal on backbone)
  Cloning method: Unknown
Resource information
  A portion of this plasmid was derived from a plasmid made by: GinkgoBioworks
Depositor comments: NCBI reference sequence: 43740574
How to cite: pGBW-m4252878 was a gift from Ginkgo Bioworks & Benjie Chen (Addgene plasmid # 153796 ; http://n2t.net/addgene:153796 ; RRID:Addgene_153796)
